Addgene plasmid #34819: pQTEV-C9orf58
Depositing lab: Konrad Buessow. Depositing organization: Max Planck Institute for Molecular Genetics. Publication: Structural genomics of human proteins--target selection and generation of a public catalogue of expression clones. Bussow K, Scheich C, Sievert V, Harttig U, Schultz J, Simon B, Bork P, Lehrach H, Heinemann U. Microb Cell Fact. 2005 Jul 5;4:21. doi: 10.1186/1475-2859-4-21. PubMed 15998469.
Backbone
  Vector backbone: pQTEV
  Backbone size w/o insert (bp): 4700
  Vector type: Bacterial Expression
Growth in bacteria
  Bacterial resistance: Ampicillin, 100 μg/mL
  Growth temperature: 37°C
  Growth strain: Rosetta
  Copy number: Unknown
Gene/Insert
  Gene/Insert name: C9orf58 (alt names: DKFZp761J191; PSFEp250B085)
  Species: H. sapiens (human)
  Insert size (bp): 525
  GenBank ID: CAB66501 DQ000573
  Entrez Gene: AIF1L (a.k.a. RP11-544A12.2, C9orf58, IBA2)
  Tag / fusion protein: His (N terminal on backbone); TEV (N terminal on backbone)
  Cloning method: Restriction Enzyme; 5′ cloning site BamHI (not destroyed); 3′ cloning site NotI (not destroyed)
  Sequencing primers: 5′ TGAGCGGATAACAATTTCACACAG; 3′ GGCAACCGAGCGTTCTGAAC
Terms and licenses: Academic/Nonprofit Terms; Industry Terms: Not Available to Industry
Depositor comments: The vector pQTEV is derived from Qiagen pQE-2 and contains an inactive chloramphenicol resistance gene sequence. The Rosetta bacterial strain contains an additional plasmid. The second plasmid, pRARE, provides rare tRNAs for overexpression of recombinant proteins. It has 4694 bp and is chloramphenicol resistence.
How to cite: pQTEV-C9orf58 was a gift from Konrad Buessow (Addgene plasmid # 34819 ; http://n2t.net/addgene:34819 ; RRID:Addgene_34819)
