[The description below was written by a language model from this plasmid's Addgene catalogue record and pLannotate feature annotations shown in this document.]
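Description:
pQTEV-C9orf58 is a bacterial expression plasmid for producing the human protein AIF1L (formerly C9orf58, also called IBA2), which is annotated as an actin-binding protein that promotes actin bundling. It is built on pQTEV, a derivative of the Qiagen vector pQE-2. The full depositor sequence is about 5.2 kb, consistent with a roughly 4.7 kb backbone plus a 525 bp insert cloned between BamHI and NotI sites that both remain intact. The plasmid replicates in E. coli from a ColE1/pMB1-type origin, with a bom region and only a fragment of rop nearby. It is selected with ampicillin through the β-lactamase gene. A cat sequence lies downstream of the expression cassette, but the depositor notes that this chloramphenicol resistance gene is inactive.

Expression is driven by the phage T5 promoter, which is recognised by the E. coli RNA polymerase and is controlled by lac operator sequences. The plasmid carries its own lacI gene under the lacIq promoter, so repressor is abundant and transcription stays off until it is induced with IPTG. The open reading frame begins with an N-terminal 7xHis tag for metal-affinity purification, followed by a TEV protease cleavage site that allows the tag to be removed, and then the AIF1L coding sequence. The lambda t0 terminator follows the insert, and the rrnB T1 terminator lies after the cat region. The clone is supplied in the Rosetta strain, which harbours a separate chloramphenicol-resistant plasmid, pRARE, that supplies rare tRNAs to aid overexpression of human sequences. The construct belongs to a public catalogue of human protein expression clones generated for structural genomics.
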