Features (pLannotate 1.2.2; 18 found; start..end, strand, type, name):
     10..54      +  promoter       T5 promoter: bacteriophage T5 promoter for E. coli RNA polymerase, with embedded lac operator
     62..78      +  protein_bind   lac operator: The lac repressor binds to the lac operator to inhibit transcription in E. coli. This inhibition can be relieved by adding lactose or isopropyl-β-D-thiogalactopyranoside (IPTG). lac repressor encoded by lacI
    121..141     +  CDS            7xHis: 6xHis affinity tag
    165..185     +  CDS            capTEV™ (fragment): composite tag for in vivo biotinylation, TEV protease cleavage, and 6xHis tagging
    190..636     +  CDS            AIF1L: AIF1L_HUMAN - Also known as C9orf58, IBA2. Experimental evidence at protein level: Swiss-Prot protein existence level 1. Actin-binding protein that promotes actin bundling. May neither bind calcium nor depend on calcium for function. From Homo sapiens (Human).
    682..776     +  terminator     lambda t0 terminator: transcription terminator from phage lambda
    791..819     +  promoter       cat promoter (fragment): promoter of the E. coli cat gene encoding chloramphenicol acetyltransferase
    820..1476    +  CDS            cat: CAT_ECOLX - Experimental evidence at protein level: Swiss-Prot protein existence level 1. This enzyme is an effector of chloramphenicol resistance in bacteria. From Escherichia coli. This protein is used as a marker in many commonly used cloning vectors, such as pACYC184.
   1544..1630    +  terminator     rrnB T1 terminator: Escherichia coli rrnB; transcription terminator T1 from the E. coli rrnB gene
   1653..1670    -  promoter       tet promoter (fragment): E. coli promoter for tetracycline efflux protein gene
   1689..1710    -  protein_bind   CAP binding site: CAP binding activates transcription in the presence of cAMP. E. coli catabolite activator protein
   1723..2805    -  CDS            lacI: lac repressor; lacI; The lac repressor binds to the lac operator to inhibit transcription in E. coli. This inhibition can be relieved by adding lactose or isopropyl-β-D-thiogalactopyranoside (IPTG).
   2806..2883    -  promoter       lacIq promoter: lacI (mutant); In the lacIq allele, a single base change in the promoter boosts expression of the lacI gene about 10-fold.
   2932..2973    +  CDS            rop (fragment): Rop protein, which maintains plasmids at low copy number; rop
   3075..3215    +  misc_feature   bom: basis of mobility region from pBR322
   3401..3989    -  rep_origin     ori: high-copy-number ColE1/pMB1/pBR322/pUC origin of replication
   4160..5020    -  CDS            AmpR: β-lactamase; bla; confers resistance to ampicillin, carbenicillin, and related antibiotics
   5021..5125    -  promoter       AmpR promoter: bla
>Addgene plasmid #34819 | pQTEV-C9orf58 | depositor full sequence | sequence record 41890 | Author sequence
CTCGAGAAATCATAAAAAATTTATTTGCTTTGTGAGCGGATAACAATTATAATAGATTCAATTGTGAGCG
GATAACAATTTCACACAGAATTCATTAAAGAGGAGAAATTAACTATGAAACATCACCATCACCATCACCA
TAGCGATTACGACATCCCCACTACTGAGAATCTTTATTTTCAGGGATCCTCGGGCGAGCTCAGCAACAGG
TTCCAAGGAGGGAAGGCGTTCGGCTTGCTCAAAGCCCGGCAGGAGAGGAGGCTGGCCGAGATCAACCGGG
AGTTTCTGTGTGACCAGAAGTACAGTGATGAAGAGAACCTTCCAGAAAAGCTCACAGCCTTCAAAGAGAA
GTACATGGAGTTTGACCTGAACAATGAAGGCGAGATTGACCTGATGTCTTTAAAGAGGATGATGGAGAAG
CTTGGTGTCCCCAAGACCCACCTGGAGATGAAGAAGATGATCTCAGAGGTGACAGGAGGGGTCAGTGACA
CTATATCCTACCGAGACTTTGTGAACATGATGCTGGGGAAACGGTCGGCTGTCCTCAAGTTAGTCATGAT
GTTTGAAGGAAAAGCCAACGAGAGCAGCCCCAAGCCAGTTGGCCCCCCTCCAGAGAGAGACATTGCTAGC
CTGCCCTGAGCGGCCGCTCGACCTGCAGCCAAGCTTAATTAGCTGAGCTTGGACTCCTGTTGATAGATCC
AGTAATGACCTCAGAACTCCATCTGGATTTGTTCAGAACGCTCGGTTGCCGCCGGGCGTTTTTTATTGGT
GAGAATCCAAGCTAGCTTGGCGAGATTTTCAGGAGCTAAGGAAGCTAAAATGGAGAAAAAAATCACTGGA
TATACCACCGTTGATATATCCCAATGGCATCGTAAAGAACATTTTGAGGCATTTCAGTCAGTTGCTCAAT
GTACCTATAACCAGACCGTTCAGCTGGATATTACGGCCTTTTTAAAGACCGTAAAGAAAAATAAGCACAA
GTTTTATCCGGCCTTTATTCACATTCTTGCCCGCCTGATGAATGCTCATCCGGAATTTCGTATGGCAATG
AAAGACGGTGAGCTGGTGATATGGGATAGTGTTCACCCTTGTTACACCGTTTTCCATGAGCAAACTGAAA
CGTTTTCATCGCTCTGGAGTGAATACCACGACGATTTCCGGCAGTTTCTACACATATATTCGCAAGATGT
GGCGTGTTACGGTGAAAACCTGGCCTATTTCCCTAAAGGGTTTATTGAGAATATGTTTTTCGTCTCAGCC
AATCCCTGGGTGAGTTTCACCAGTTTTGATTTAAACGTGGCCAATATGGACAACTTCTTCGCCCCCGTTT
TCACCATGGGCAAATATTATACGCAAGGCGACAAGGTGCTGATGCCGCTGGCGATTCAGGTTCATCATGC
CGTTTGTGATGGCTTCCATGTCGGCAGAATGCTTAATGAATTACAACAGTACTGCGATGAGTGGCAGGGC
GGGGCGTAATTTTTTTAAGGCAGTTATTGGTGCCCTTAAACGCCTGGGGTAATGACTCTCTAGCTTGAGG
CATCAAATAAAACGAAAGGCTCAGTCGAAAGACTGGGCCTTTCGTTTTATCTGTTGTTTGTCGGTGAACG
CTCTCCTGAGTAGGACAAATCCGCCCTCTAGATTACGTGCAGTCGATGATAAGCTGTCAAACATGAGAAT
TGTGCCTAATGAGTGAGCTAACTTACATTAATTGCGTTGCGCTCACTGCCCGCTTTCCAGTCGGGAAACC
TGTCGTGCCAGCTGCATTAATGAATCGGCCAACGCGCGGGGAGAGGCGGTTTGCGTATTGGGCGCCAGGG
TGGTTTTTCTTTTCACCAGTGAGACGGGCAACAGCTGATTGCCCTTCACCGCCTGGCCCTGAGAGAGTTG
CAGCAAGCGGTCCACGCTGGTTTGCCCCAGCAGGCGAAAATCCTGTTTGATGGTGGTTAACGGCGGGATA
TAACATGAGCTGTCTTCGGTATCGTCGTATCCCACTACCGAGATATCCGCACCAACGCGCAGCCCGGACT
CGGTAATGGCGCGCATTGCGCCCAGCGCCATCTGATCGTTGGCAACCAGCATCGCAGTGGGAACGATGCC
CTCATTCAGCATTTGCATGGTTTGTTGAAAACCGGACATGGCACTCCAGTCGCCTTCCCGTTCCGCTATC
GGCTGAATTTGATTGCGAGTGAGATATTTATGCCAGCCAGCCAGACGCAGACGCGCCGAGACAGAACTTA
ATGGGCCCGCTAACAGCGCGATTTGCTGGTGACCCAATGCGACCAGATGCTCCACGCCCAGTCGCGTACC
GTCTTCATGGGAGAAAATAATACTGTTGATGGGTGTCTGGTCAGAGACATCAAGAAATAACGCCGGAACA
TTAGTGCAGGCAGCTTCCACAGCAATGGCATCCTGGTCATCCAGCGGATAGTTAATGATCAGCCCACTGA
CGCGTTGCGCGAGAAGATTGTGCACCGCCGCTTTACAGGCTTCGACGCCGCTTCGTTCTACCATCGACAC
CACCACGCTGGCACCCAGTTGATCGGCGCGAGATTTAATCGCCGCGACAATTTGCGACGGCGCGTGCAGG
GCCAGACTGGAGGTGGCAACGCCAATCAGCAACGACTGTTTGCCCGCCAGTTGTTGTGCCACGCGGTTGG
GAATGTAATTCAGCTCCGCCATCGCCGCTTCCACTTTTTCCCGCGTTTTCGCAGAAACGTGGCTGGCCTG
GTTCACCACGCGGGAAACGGTCTGATAAGAGACACCGGCATACTCTGCGACATCGTATAACGTTACTGGT
TTCACATTCACCACCCTGAATTGACTCTCTTCCGGGCGCTATCATGCCATACCGCGAAAGGTTTTGCACC
ATTCGATGGTGTCGGAATTTCGGGCAGCGTTGGGTCCTGGCCACGGGTGCGCATGATCTAGAGCTGCCTC
GCGCGTTTCGGTGATGACGGTGAAAACCTCTGACACATGCAGCTCCCGGAGACGGTCACAGCTTGTCTGT
AAGCGGATGCCGGGAGCAGACAAGCCCGTCAGGGCGCGTCAGCGGGTGTTGGCGGGTGTCGGGGCGCAGC
CATGACCCAGTCACGTAGCGATAGCGGAGTGTATACTGGCTTAACTATGCGGCATCAGAGCAGATTGTAC
TGAGAGTGCACCACATGCGGTGTGAAATACCGCACAGATGCGTAAGGAGAAAATACCGCATCAGGCGCTC
TTCCGCTTCCTCGCTCACTGACTCGCTGCGCTCGGTCGTTCGGCTGCGGCGAGCGGTATCAGCTCACTCA
AAGGCGGTAATACGGTTATCCACAGAATCAGGGGATAACGCAGGAAAGAACATGTGAGCAAAAGGCCAGC
AAAAGGCCAGGAACCGTAAAAAGGCCGCGTTGCTGGCGTTTTTCCATAGGCTCCGCCCCCCTGACGAGCA
TCACAAAAATCGACGCTCAAGTCAGAGGTGGCGAAACCCGACAGGACTATAAAGATACCAGGCGTTTCCC
CCTGGAAGCTCCCTCGTGCGCTCTCCTGTTCCGACCCTGCCGCTTACCGGATACCTGTCCGCCTTTCTCC
CTTCGGGAAGCGTGGCGCTTTCTCATAGCTCACGCTGTAGGTATCTCAGTTCGGTGTAGGTCGTTCGCTC
CAAGCTGGGCTGTGTGCACGAACCCCCCGTTCAGCCCGACCGCTGCGCCTTATCCGGTAACTATCGTCTT
GAGTCCAACCCGGTAAGACACGACTTATCGCCACTGGCAGCAGCCACTGGTAACAGGATTAGCAGAGCGA
GGTATGTAGGCGGTGCTACAGAGTTCTTGAAGTGGTGGCCTAACTACGGCTACACTAGAAGGACAGTATT
TGGTATCTGCGCTCTGCTGAAGCCAGTTACCTTCGGAAAAAGAGTTGGTAGCTCTTGATCCGGCAAACAA
ACCACCGCTGGTAGCGGTGGTTTTTTTGTTTGCAAGCAGCAGATTACGCGCAGAAAAAAAGGATCTCAAG
AAGATCCTTTGATCTTTTCTACGGGGTCTGACGCTCAGTGGAACGAAAACTCACGTTAAGGGATTTTGGT
CATGAGATTATCAAAAAGGATCTTCACCTAGATCCTTTTAAATTAAAAATGAAGTTTTAAATCAATCTAA
AGTATATATGAGTAAACTTGGTCTGACAGTTACCAATGCTTAATCAGTGAGGCACCTATCTCAGCGATCT
GTCTATTTCGTTCATCCATAGTTGCCTGACTCCCCGTCGTGTAGATAACTACGATACGGGAGGGCTTACC
ATCTGGCCCCAGTGCTGCAATGATACCGCGAGACCCACGCTCACCGGCTCCAGATTTATCAGCAATAAAC
CAGCCAGCCGGAAGGGCCGAGCGCAGAAGTGGTCCTGCAACTTTATCCGCCTCCATCCAGTCTATTAATT
GTTGCCGGGAAGCTAGAGTAAGTAGTTCGCCAGTTAATAGTTTGCGCAACGTTGTTGCCATTGCTACAGG
CATCGTGGTGTCACGCTCGTCGTTTGGTATGGCTTCATTCAGCTCCGGTTCCCAACGATCAAGGCGAGTT
ACATGATCCCCCATGTTGTGCAAAAAAGCGGTTAGCTCCTTCGGTCCTCCGATCGTTGTCAGAAGTAAGT
TGGCCGCAGTGTTATCACTCATGGTTATGGCAGCACTGCATAATTCTCTTACTGTCATGCCATCCGTAAG
ATGCTTTTCTGTGACTGGTGAGTACTCAACCAAGTCATTCTGAGAATAGTGTATGCGGCGACCGAGTTGC
TCTTGCCCGGCGTCAATACGGGATAATACCGCGCCACATAGCAGAACTTTAAAAGTGCTCATCATTGGAA
AACGTTCTTCGGGGCGAAAACTCTCAAGGATCTTACCGCTGTTGAGATCCAGTTCGATGTAACCCACTCG
TGCACCCAACTGATCTTCAGCATCTTTTACTTTCACCAGCGTTTCTGGGTGAGCAAAAACAGGAAGGCAA
AATGCCGCAAAAAAGGGAATAAGGGCGACACGGAAATGTTGAATACTCATACTCTTCCTTTTTCAATATT
ATTGAAGCATTTATCAGGGTTATTGTCTCATGAGCGGATACATATTTGAATGTATTTAGAAAAATAAACA
AATAGGGGTTCCGCGCACATTTCCCCGAAAAGTGCCACCTGACGTCTAAGAAACCATTATTATCATGACA
TTAACCTATAAAAATAGGCGTATCACGAGGCCCTTTCGTCTTCAC
