>Addgene plasmid #34819 | pQTEV-C9orf58 | addgene partial sequence | sequence record 61110 | pQE-Fwd 5'-CCCGAAAAGTGCCACCTG-3'
AAAATAGGCGTATCACGAGGCCCTTTCGTCTTCACCTCGAGAAATCATAAAAAATTTATTTGCTTTGTGA
GCGGATAACAATTATAATAGATTCAATTGTGAGCGGATAACAATTTCACACAGAATTCATTAAAGAGGAG
AAATTAACTATGAAACATCACCATCACCATCACCATAGCGATTACGACATCCCCACTACTGAGAATCTTT
ATTTTCAGGGATCCTCGGGCGAGCTCAGCAACAGGTTCCAAGGAGGGAAGGCGTTCGGCTTGCTCAAAGC
CCGGCAGGAGAGGAGGCTGGCCGAGATCAACCGGGAGTTTCTGTGTGACCAGAAGTACAGTGATGAAGAG
AACCTTCCAGAAAAGCTCACAGCCTTCAAAGAGAAGTACATGGAGTTTGACCTGAACAATGAAGGCGAGA
TTGACCTGATGTCTTTAAAGAGGATGATGGAGAAGCTTGGTGTCCCCAAGACCCACCTGGAGATGAAGAA
GATGATCTCAGAGGTGACAGGAGGGGTCAGTGACACTATATCCTACCGAGACTTTGTGAACATGATGCTG
GGGAAACGGTCGGCTGTCCTCAAGTTAGTCATGATGTTTGAAGGAAAAGCCAACGAGAGCAGCCCCAAGC
CAGTTGGCCCCCCTCCAGAGAGAGACATTGCTAGCCTGCCCTGAGCGGCCGCTCGACCTGCAGCCAAGCT
TAATTAGCTGAGCTTGGACTCCTGTTGATAGATCCAGTAATGACCTCAGAACTCCATCTGGATTTGTTCA
GAACGCTCGGTTGCCGCCGGGCGTTTTTTATTGGTGAGAATCCAAGCTAGCTTGGCGAGATTTTCAGGAG
CTAAGGAAGCTAAAATGGAGAA
